>Addgene plasmid #231883 | pDest17_Gcn4 Aro2+ | addgene full sequence | sequence record 460786 | Addgene NGS Result
AGATCTCGATCCCGCGAAATTAATACGACTCACTATAGGGAGACCACAACGGTTTCCCTCTAGAAATAAT
TTTGTTTAACTTTAAGAAGGAGATATACATATGTCGTACTACCATCACCATCACCATCACCTCGAATCAA
CAAGTTTGTACAAAAAAGCAGGCTTCGAGAACCTGTATTTTCAGGGTAGCAGCACCGATAGCACCCCGAT
GTTTGAATATGAAAACCTGGAAGATTTCGAAAAAAACTGGACCAGCCTGTTCGATAATGATATTCAGGTT
ACCTATGATGATGTTAGCCTGGCAGATAAAGCAATTGAAAGCGGTAGCGGTTCAGGTAGCGGTAGTCCGG
AAAGCAGCGATCCGGCAGCACTGAAACGTGCCCGTAATACCGAAGCAGCACGTCGTAGCCGTGCACGTAA
ACTGCAGCGTATGAAACAGTTAGAAGATAAGGTTGAAGAACTGCTGTGCAAAAACTATCACCTGGAAAAT
GAAGTTGCCCGTCTGAAAAAGCTGGTTGGTGAACGTTAAGACCCAGCTTTCTTGTACAAAGTGGTTGATT
CGAGGCTGCTAACAAAGCCCGAAAGGAAGCTGAGTTGGCTGCTGCCACCGCTGAGCAATAACTAGCATAA
CCCCTTGGGGCCTCTAAACGGGTCTTGAGGGGTTTTTTGCTGAAAGGAGGAACTATATCCGGATATCCAC
AGGACGGGTGTGGTCGCCATGATCGCGTAGTCGATAGTGGCTCCAAGTAGCGAAGCGAGCAGGACTGGGC
GGCGGCCAAAGCGGTCGGACAGTGCTCCGAGAACGGGTGCGCATAGAAATTGCATCAACGCATATAGCGC
TAGCAGCACGCCATAGTGACTGGCGATGCTGTCGGAATGGACGATATCCCGCAAGAGGCCCGGCAGTACC
GGCATAACCAAGCCTATGCCTACAGCATCCAGGGTGACGGTGCCGAGGATGACGATGAGCGCATTGTTAG
ATTTCATACACGGTGCCTGACTGCGTTAGCAATTTAACTGTGATAAACTACCGCATTAAAGCTTATCGAT
GATAAGCTGTCAAACATGAGAATTCTTGAAGACGAAAGGGCCTCGTGATACGCCTATTTTTATAGGTTAA
TGTCATGATAATAATGGTTTCTTAGACGTCAGGTGGCACTTTTCGGGGAAATGTGCGCGGAACCCCTATT
TGTTTATTTTTCTAAATACATTCAAATATGTATCCGCTCATGAGACAATAACCCTGATAAATGCTTCAAT
AATATTGAAAAAGGAAGAGTATGAGTATTCAACATTTCCGTGTCGCCCTTATTCCCTTTTTTGCGGCATT
TTGCCTTCCTGTTTTTGCTCACCCAGAAACGCTGGTGAAAGTAAAAGATGCTGAAGATCAGTTGGGTGCA
CGAGTGGGTTACATCGAACTGGATCTCAACAGCGGTAAGATCCTTGAGAGTTTTCGCCCCGAAGAACGTT
TTCCAATGATGAGCACTTTTAAAGTTCTGCTATGTGGCGCGGTATTATCCCGTGTTGACGCCGGGCAAGA
GCAACTCGGTCGCCGCATACACTATTCTCAGAATGACTTGGTTGAGTACTCACCAGTCACAGAAAAGCAT
CTTACGGATGGCATGACAGTAAGAGAATTATGCAGTGCTGCCATAACCATGAGTGATAACACTGCGGCCA
ACTTACTTCTGACAACGATCGGAGGACCGAAGGAGCTAACCGCTTTTTTGCACAACATGGGGGATCATGT
AACTCGCCTTGATCGTTGGGAACCGGAGCTGAATGAAGCCATACCAAACGACGAGCGTGACACCACGATG
CCTGCAGCAATGGCAACAACGTTGCGCAAACTATTAACTGGCGAACTACTTACTCTAGCTTCCCGGCAAC
AATTAATAGACTGGATGGAGGCGGATAAAGTTGCAGGACCACTTCTGCGCTCGGCCCTTCCGGCTGGCTG
GTTTATTGCTGATAAATCTGGAGCCGGTGAGCGTGGGTCTCGCGGTATCATTGCAGCACTGGGGCCAGAT
GGTAAGCCCTCCCGTATCGTAGTTATCTACACGACGGGGAGTCAGGCAACTATGGATGAACGAAATAGAC
AGATCGCTGAGATAGGTGCCTCACTGATTAAGCATTGGTAACTGTCAGACCAAGTTTACTCATATATACT
TTAGATTGATTTAAAACTTCATTTTTAATTTAAAAGGATCTAGGTGAAGATCCTTTTTGATAATCTCATG
ACCAAAATCCCTTAACGTGAGTTTTCGTTCCACTGAGCGTCAGACCCCGTAGAAAAGATCAAAGGATCTT
CTTGAGATCCTTTTTTTCTGCGCGTAATCTGCTGCTTGCAAACAAAAAAACCACCGCTACCAGCGGTGGT
TTGTTTGCCGGATCAAGAGCTACCAACTCTTTTTCCGAAGGTAACTGGCTTCAGCAGAGCGCAGATACCA
AATACTGTCCTTCTAGTGTAGCCGTAGTTAGGCCACCACTTCAAGAACTCTGTAGCACCGCCTACATACC
TCGCTCTGCTAATCCTGTTACCAGTGGCTGCTGCCAGTGGCGATAAGTCGTGTCTTACCGGGTTGGACTC
AAGACGATAGTTACCGGATAAGGCGCAGCGGTCGGGCTGAACGGGGGGTTCGTGCACACAGCCCAGCTTG
GAGCGAACGACCTACACCGAACTGAGATACCTACAGCGTGAGCTATGAGAAAGCGCCACGCTTCCCGAAG
GGAGAAAGGCGGACAGGTATCCGGTAAGCGGCAGGGTCGGAACAGGAGAGCGCACGAGGGAGCTTCCAGG
GGGAAACGCCTGGTATCTTTATAGTCCTGTCGGGTTTCGCCACCTCTGACTTGAGCGTCGATTTTTGTGA
TGCTCGTCAGGGGGGCGGAGCCTATGGAAAAACGCCAGCAACGCGGCCTTTTTACGGTTCCTGGCCTTTT
GCTGGCCTTTTGCTCACATGTTCTTTCCTGCGTTATCCCCTGATTCTGTGGATAACCGTATTACCGCCTT
TGAGTGAGCTGATACCGCTCGCCGCAGCCGAACGACCGAGCGCAGCGAGTCAGTGAGCGAGGAAGCGGAA
GAGCGCCTGATGCGGTATTTTCTCCTTACGCATCTGTGCGGTATTTCACACCGCAATGGTGCACTCTCAG
TACAATCTGCTCTGATGCCGCATAGTTAAGCCAGTATACACTCCGCTATCGCTACGTGACTGGGTCATGG
CTGCGCCCCGACACCCGCCAACACCCGCTGACGCGCCCTGACGGGCTTGTCTGCTCCCGGCATCCGCTTA
CAGACAAGCTGTGACCGTCTCCGGGAGCTGCATGTGTCAGAGGTTTTCACCGTCATCACCGAAACGCGCG
AGGCAGCTGCGGTAAAGCTCATCAGCGTGGTCGTGAAGCGATTCACAGATGTCTGCCTGTTCATCCGCGT
CCAGCTCGTTGAGTTTCTCCAGAAGCGTTAATGTCTGGCTTCTGATAAAGCGGGCCATGTTAAGGGCGGT
TTTTTCCTGTTTGGTCACTGATGCCTCCGTGTAAGGGGGATTTCTGTTCATGGGGGTAATGATACCGATG
AAACGAGAGAGGATGCTCACGATACGGGTTACTGATGATGAACATGCCCGGTTACTGGAACGTTGTGAGG
GTAAACAACTGGCGGTATGGATGCGGCGGGACCAGAGAAAAATCACTCAGGGTCAATGCCAGCGCTTCGT
TAATACAGATGTAGGTGTTCCACAGGGTAGCCAGCAGCATCCTGCGATGCAGATCCGGAACATAATGGTG
CAGGGCGCTGACTTCCGCGTTTCCAGACTTTACGAAACACGGAAACCGAAGACCATTCATGTTGTTGCTC
AGGTCGCAGACGTTTTGCAGCAGCAGTCGCTTCACGTTCGCTCGCGTATCGGTGATTCATTCTGCTAACC
AGTAAGGCAACCCCGCCAGCCTAGCCGGGTCCTCAACGACAGGAGCACGATCATGCGCACCCGTGGCCAG
GACCCAACGCTGCCCGAGATGCGCCGCGTGCGGCTGCTGGAGATGGCGGACGCGATGGATATGTTCTGCC
AAGGGTTGGTTTGCGCATTCACAGTTCTCCGCAAGAATTGATTGGCTCCAATTCTTGGAGTGGTGAATCC
GTTAGCGAGGTGCCGCCGGCTTCCATTCAGGTCGAGGTGGCCCGGCTCCATGCACCGCGACGCAACGCGG
GGAGGCAGACAAGGTATAGGGCGGCGCCTACAATCCATGCCAACCCGTTCCATGTGCTCGCCGAGGCGGC
ATAAATCGCCGTGACGATCAGCGGTCCAATGATCGAAGTTAGGCTGGTAAGAGCCGCGAGCGATCCTTGA
AGCTGTCCCTGATGGTCGTCATCTACCTGCCTGGACAGCATGGCCTGCAACGCGGGCATCCCGATGCCGC
CGGAAGCGAGAAGAATCATAATGGGGAAGGCCATCCAGCCTCGCGTCGCGAACGCCAGCAAGACGTAGCC
CAGCGCGTCGGCCGCCATGCCGGCGATAATGGCCTGCTTCTCGCCGAAACGTTTGGTGGCGGGACCAGTG
ACGAAGGCTTGAGCGAGGGCGTGCAAGATTCCGAATACCGCAAGCGACAGGCCGATCATCGTCGCGCTCC
AGCGAAAGCGGTCCTCGCCGAAAATGACCCAGAGCGCTGCCGGCACCTGTCCTACGAGTTGCATGATAAA
GAAGACAGTCATAAGTGCGGCGACGATAGTCATGCCCCGCGCCCACCGGAAGGAGCTGACTGGGTTGAAG
GCTCTCAAGGGCATCGGTCGATCGACGCTCTCCCTTATGCGACTCCTGCATTAGGAAGCAGCCCAGTAGT
AGGTTGAGGCCGTTGAGCACCGCCGCCGCAAGGAATGGTGCATGCAAGGAGATGGCGCCCAACAGTCCCC
CGGCCACGGGGCCTGCCACCATACCCACGCCGAAACAAGCGCTCATGAGCCCGAAGTGGCGAGCCCGATC
TTCCCCATCGGTGATGTCGGCGATATAGGCGCCAGCAACCGCACCTGTGGCGCCGGTGATGCCGGCCACG
ATGCGTCCGGCGTAGAGGATCG
Features (pLannotate 1.2.2; 17 found; start..end, strand, type, name):
     21..39      +  promoter       T7 promoter: promoter for bacteriophage T7 RNA polymerase
     71..93      +  RBS            RBS: efficient ribosome binding site from bacteriophage T7 gene 10 (Olins and Rangwala, 1989)
    111..131     +  CDS            8xHis (fragment): 8xHis affinity tag
    140..164     +  protein_bind   attB1: mutant version of attB; recombination site for the Gateway® BP reaction BP Clonase™
    179..526     +  CDS            GCN4 (fragment): GCN4_YEAST - Also known as AAS101 From Saccharomyces cerevisiae (strain ATCC 204508 / S288c) (Baker's yeast).
    531..555     -  protein_bind   attB2: mutant version of attB; recombination site for the Gateway® BP reaction BP Clonase™
    565..614     +  CDS            SET1 (fragment): solubility-enhancement tag derived from T7 phage gene 10B
    622..669     +  terminator     T7 terminator: transcription terminator for bacteriophage T7 RNA polymerase
    695..987     -  CDS            TcR (fragment): tetracycline efflux protein; tet; confers resistance to tetracycline
   1035..1063    -  promoter       tet promoter: E. coli promoter for tetracycline efflux protein gene
   1176..1280    +  promoter       AmpR promoter: bla
   1281..2141    +  CDS            AmpR: β-lactamase; bla; confers resistance to ampicillin, carbenicillin, and related antibiotics
   2312..2900    +  rep_origin     ori: high-copy-number ColE1/pMB1/pBR322/pUC origin of replication
   3086..3225    -  misc_feature   bom: basis of mobility region from pBR322
   3327..3518    -  CDS            rop: Rop protein, which maintains plasmids at low copy number; rop
   3535..3915    +  CDS            YPB1_ECOLX: Protein predicted: Swiss-Prot protein existence level 4. From Escherichia coli.
   4157..5061    -  CDS            TcR (fragment): tetracycline efflux protein; tet; confers resistance to tetracycline
