[The description below was written by a language model from this plasmid's Addgene catalogue record and pLannotate feature annotations shown in this document.]
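Description:
pDest17_Gcn4 Aro2+ is a bacterial expression plasmid of about 5.1 kb, built by Gateway recombination into the pDEST17 destination backbone. It produces a variant of the Saccharomyces cerevisiae transcription factor Gcn4 in E. coli. The backbone is pBR322-derived. It carries a ColE1/pMB1-type origin together with the rop gene and the bom mobility region, consistent with the low copy number stated in the catalogue entry. Selection is through the β-lactamase gene (AmpR), which confers ampicillin resistance. The annotated tetracycline-resistance sequences are only fragments left over from the parental vector, so they should not be regarded as a usable marker.

The expression cassette consists of a T7 promoter and the phage T7 gene 10 ribosome binding site. These are followed by an N-terminal polyhistidine tag, annotated as a fragment of an 8xHis tag and recorded by the depositor as 6xHis. Next comes the Gcn4 coding sequence flanked by attB1 and attB2 sites, and then a T7 terminator. The catalogue entry also lists a TEV protease cleavage site for removing the tag, although the feature table does not annotate it separately. The GCN4 annotation spans only about 350 nt and is marked as a fragment, which suggests that a portion of the protein rather than the full-length factor is encoded. The "Aro2+" variant carries the substitutions N116F, S117E, E119N, P129Q and T132Y, two of which introduce aromatic residues.

Because transcription depends on T7 RNA polymerase, expression requires a host that supplies it, and the depositors recommend a BL21 pLysS strain. The plasmid is intended for producing and affinity-purifying recombinant Gcn4 Aro2+. The associated work examines the roles of condensates and soluble complexes in transcription factor function.
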