Addgene plasmid #231883: pDest17_Gcn4 Aro2+
Purpose: Bacterial expression of N-terminally 6His tagged Gcn4 Aro2+
Depositing lab: Aseem Ansari & Tanja Mittag. Depositing organization: St. Jude Children's Research Hospital. Publication: Reconciling competing models on the roles of condensates and soluble complexes in transcription factor function. Bremer A, Lang WH, Kempen RP, Sweta K, Taylor AB, Borgia MB, Ansari AZ, Mittag T. bioRxiv [Preprint]. 2024 Nov 22:2024.11.21.624739. doi: 10.1101/2024.11.21.624739. PubMed 39605529.
Backbone
  Vector backbone: pDest17
  Backbone manufacturer: Invtirogen
  Vector type: Bacterial Expression
Growth in bacteria
  Bacterial resistance: Ampicillin, 100 μg/mL
  Growth temperature: 37°C
  Growth strain: DH5alpha
  Copy number: Low Copy
Gene/Insert
  Gene/Insert name: Gcn4 Aro2+
  Species: S. cerevisiae (budding yeast)
  Mutation: N116F, S117E, E119N, P129Q, T132Y
  Promoter: T7
  Tag / fusion protein: 6xHis, TEV cleavage site (N terminal on backbone)
  Cloning method: Gateway Cloning
Terms and licenses: Academic/Nonprofit Terms; Industry Terms: Not Available to Industry
Depositor comments: The depositing lab recommends using BL21_pLysS strain for protein expression and purification. Please visit https://doi.org/10.1101/2024.11.21.624739 for bioRxiv preprint.
How to cite: pDest17_Gcn4 Aro2+ was a gift from Aseem Ansari & Tanja Mittag (Addgene plasmid # 231883 ; http://n2t.net/addgene:231883 ; RRID:Addgene_231883)
