>Addgene plasmid #231883 | pDest17_Gcn4 Aro2+ | depositor partial sequence | sequence record 455714 | Orf Sequence
GGTAGCAGCACCGATAGCACCCCGATGTTTGAATATGAAAACCTGGAAGATTTCGAAAAAAACTGGACCA
GCCTGTTCGATAATGATATTCAGGTTACCTATGATGATGTTAGCCTGGCAGATAAAGCAATTGAAAGCGG
TAGCGGTTCAGGTAGCGGTAGTCCGGAAAGCAGCGATCCGGCAGCACTGAAACGTGCCCGTAATACCGAA
GCAGCACGTCGTAGCCGTGCACGTAAACTGCAGCGTATGAAACAGTTAGAAGATAAGGTTGAAGAACTGC
TGTGCAAAAACTATCACCTGGAAAATGAAGTTGCCCGTCTGAAAAAGCTGGTTGGTGAACGT
